>Addgene plasmid #67645 | pcDNA3.1(+)MBII-85-5'/3'ss mut | addgene partial sequence | sequence record 120845 | CMV-F 5'-CGCAAATGGGCGGTAGGCGTG-3'
ACCCACTGCTTACTGGCTTATCGAAATTAATACGACTCACTATAGGGAGACCCAAGCTGGCTAGCGTTTA
AACTTAAGCTTGGTACCGGTTGCATTCCCTTTCCAGTATGGTCCATGGAAAACATGCAGAGGAAATGGCC
CCACAGCATTGGCTGAGTGTTTATGTCGTCCAACTGAGTCTCCATCGAACTGTTGTGGTGTTGCTGACTT
GCCCTAGGTCACCTGAGTTAAAAGGTAAGTTATATGGGAATTGCTGCATGAATTCTAGGTGCCCAGGTCT
TGGTGGAGCAGGGAACAGCTGCCATTGATTATGTCCAGGCCCTTCGGGACATGGAGCATGCCTAGGGCCT
CTGGTTTCTCCCATGTTTTGAGCTTTGGCCCATTGTTCCCTGGCAGTGGATTGTCAGTGTCCAGCAGTCC
ATTGCTCTCCCCAAAGCCAGAGCACTCCAGAGTACTGGAACCACTTAATGCAATGCACTCCAACGAGCTT
GGATCTATGATGATTCCCAGTCAAACATTCCTTGGAAAAGCTGAACAAAATGAGTGAAAACTCTGTACCG
CCACTCTCATCGGAACTGAGGTCCAGCATCTTGGGTCTCCCAGGTGCTATGGGCGTCAGGCACAGGCTGC
CCAAACACTCCATTGTTCTTGACTTCTTCGGGCTCTAGCCAGACTCTCCAGAGACAGGTGTGTGCTTGGC
CTACTCTGCCAAAAATTCATGGTGTAGGACACAGCAGGTCCTTAAGCACTGGTGGCTTGCTCCCTTTGCT
GTAGTGGAGATGCTTGGCAGATACTCAGTAGGTAGTCATGCTAGGT
