>Addgene plasmid #67645 | pcDNA3.1(+)MBII-85-5'/3'ss mut | addgene partial sequence | sequence record 120850 | BGH-rev 5'-TAGAAGGCACAGTCGAGG-3'
GTGACCTAGGGCAAGTCAGCAACACCACAACAGTTCGATGGAGACTCAGTTGGACGACATAAACTCTCAG
CCAATGCTGTGGGGCCATTTCCTCTGCATGTTTTCTATGGATCATACTGGAAAGGGAATGCAACCCTGTG
AAGAGAAAAGAGAGAACATGCCCCGATTACAGTGGGACCAATGCAAAACCACATGGATTATGGGCTTACC
ATGTACTATGGGCTTGTCATATCTCACAGGCACCCTCAACACTCCTGCTCTTACCAACCTCTTCACACTG
CCCCTCCAGATCTCACTTGCTGTTACTCTCAGGCCTTGGATGGGAACATGCCATGCCCTTTGCTCTCAAG
TGCTTGCTGGGTCCTCAGCTCACTCTAAGGACTTAAGGATGATATGTGAGCTGCAATACAGGTACTCAAC
ACTTTCTCTTAGGTCCATGCCATCAACTTCTTCCACCAGTGTCCTGTGCAAAGTTTTCAAGGGAATGAAG
GCTCTTCTCCAAGCATCCAGTCAGAAAAAGCCAATAACAAGGGCAATCATAGGTCCCCTTGCCTATGCTG
ACAAAGAAGGAGGAGGCAGCTCTGAATAACTCCACCAGCAAAATTGGGCCTCCAAGGATATCTAAGCCAA
CAACTTTTGAGCCTTCAATCATGGCTCCAGTCCTTCTCTGATCATTACTTCTGTGTCTTTGCATGAGGTA
AAATCAAGCTCCTCTGAGAGTTCAG
