[The description below was written by a language model from this plasmid's Addgene catalogue record.]
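Description:
pcDNA3.1(+)MBII-85-5'/3'ss mut is a mammalian expression plasmid built on the pcDNA3.1(+) backbone and designed to produce the mouse C/D box small nucleolar RNA MBII-85, the murine counterpart of SNORD116. It is maintained in E. coli as a high-copy plasmid under ampicillin selection, and it carries a neomycin resistance marker so that transfected mammalian cells can be selected with G418. The record includes no feature table and does not name the promoter. The standard pcDNA3.1(+) backbone drives inserts from the CMV immediate-early promoter and supplies a downstream polyadenylation signal, which is presumably the arrangement here.

The insert, cloned between the KpnI and XhoI sites (both retained), is a minigene-style cassette rather than a bare snoRNA. The MBII-85 sequence sits within its natural host intron, flanked by the natural neighbouring exons. This design reflects how most mammalian snoRNAs are made: they are released from spliced-out introns of a Pol II host transcript and then trimmed to the mature form, so snoRNA yield depends on efficient splicing of the host intron. To increase output, the 5' and 3' splice sites of the intron were mutated to match consensus sequences, strengthening splice site recognition and thereby improving snoRNA expression.

The plasmid is suited to overexpressing MBII-85/SNORD116 in cultured mammalian cells. The associated work examined how SNORD116 and SNORD115 affect the expression of multiple genes and influence each other's activity.
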