Addgene plasmid #67645: pcDNA3.1(+)MBII-85-5'/3'ss mut
Purpose: MBII85 snoRNA expression cassett, contains snoRNA in natural intron sorounded by natural exons. To improve snoRNA expression efficiency 5' and 3' splice sites were mutated to consensus sequences.
Depositing lab: Stefan Stamm. Depositing organization: University of Kentucky. Publication: SNORD116 and SNORD115 change expression of multiple genes and modify each other's activity. Falaleeva M, Surface J, Shen M, de la Grange P, Stamm S. Gene. 2015 Jul 26. pii: S0378-1119(15)00848-3. doi: 10.1016/j.gene.2015.07.023. PubMed 26220404.
Backbone
  Vector backbone: pcDNA3.1(+)
  Vector type: Mammalian Expression
  Selectable markers: Neomycin (select with G418)
Growth in bacteria
  Bacterial resistance: Ampicillin, 100 μg/mL
  Growth temperature: 37°C
  Growth strain: DH5alpha
  Copy number: High Copy
Gene/Insert
  Gene/Insert name: MBII85 snoRNA
  Species: M. musculus (mouse)
  Mutation: 5' and 3' splice sites mutations
  Cloning method: Restriction Enzyme; 5′ cloning site KpnI (not destroyed); 3′ cloning site XhoI (not destroyed)
  Sequencing primers: 5′ GGTTGCATTCCCTTTCCAGTA; 3′ CATTTAACTCAGGTGACCT
Terms and licenses: Academic/Nonprofit Terms; Industry Terms: Not Available to Industry
How to cite: pcDNA3.1(+)MBII-85-5'/3'ss mut was a gift from Stefan Stamm (Addgene plasmid # 67645 ; http://n2t.net/addgene:67645 ; RRID:Addgene_67645)
